Addgene plasmid #202975: Salsa-BC134-P2D2
Purpose: Expression of barcoded reporter plasmid for PRESTO-Salsa; EGFP/BC134
Depositing lab: Noah Palm. Depositing organization: Yale University. Publication: Highly multiplexed bioactivity screening reveals human and microbiota metabolome-GPCRome interactions. Chen H, Rosen CE, Gonzalez-Hernandez JA, Song D, Potempa J, Ring AM, Palm NW. Cell. 2023 Jul 6;186(14):3095-3110.e19. doi: 10.1016/j.cell.2023.05.024. Epub 2023 Jun 14. PubMed 37321219.
Backbone
  Vector backbone: pCER206
  Vector type: Mammalian Expression
Growth in bacteria
  Bacterial resistance: Ampicillin, 100 μg/mL
  Growth temperature: 37°C
  Growth strain: DH5alpha
  Copy number: High Copy
Gene/Insert
  Gene/Insert name: EGFP/BC134
  Species: Synthetic
  Insert size (bp): 730
  Promoter: Tet Response Element (TRE)
  Cloning method: Restriction Enzyme; 5′ cloning site BsrGI (not destroyed); 3′ cloning site HindIII (not destroyed)
  Sequencing primers: 5′ Custom primer (GAAGCGCGATCACATGG)
Terms and licenses: Academic/Nonprofit Terms; Industry Terms: Not Available to Industry
How to cite: Salsa-BC134-P2D2 was a gift from Noah Palm (Addgene plasmid # 202975 ; http://n2t.net/addgene:202975 ; RRID:Addgene_202975)
