[The description below was written by a language model from this plasmid's Addgene catalogue record and pLannotate feature annotations shown in this document.]
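Description:
Salsa-BC134-P2D2 is a mammalian expression reporter plasmid of about 5.1 kb built on the pCER206 backbone, one member of a set of barcoded reporters made for the PRESTO-Salsa multiplexed GPCR bioactivity screening platform. It is propagated in E. coli as a high-copy plasmid through a ColE1/pUC-type origin and selected with ampicillin via the β-lactamase gene and its native promoter. No mammalian selection marker is annotated; short matches to lacI, SV40 large T antigen and an aminoglycoside phosphotransferase appear to be backbone remnants rather than functional genes.

The payload is a synthetic EGFP/BC134 insert of roughly 730 bp placed between BsrGI and HindIII sites and driven by a tetracycline response element. The feature table shows a central block of tetO repeats flanked by minimal promoter elements pointing in opposite directions, which suggests a bidirectional Tet-responsive arrangement. On one side a TRE3G-type promoter fragment drives mammalian codon-optimized EGFP. An SV40 polyadenylation signal lies downstream of EGFP, although it is annotated on the opposite strand. On the other side a minimal CMV promoter faces a multiple cloning site fragment followed by a rabbit β-globin intron, partial β-globin coding sequence and β-globin poly(A) signal, with no inserted gene annotated there. The barcode itself is not annotated, but the insert name and cloning sites imply that it sits just after the EGFP coding sequence, where it would be carried on the reporter transcript.

Because a TRE is activated by a tetracycline-controlled transactivator, reporter and barcode transcription would report transactivator activity. The record does not spell out this mechanism, stating only that the plasmid expresses a barcoded reporter for PRESTO-Salsa. The unique barcode presumably lets many reporters be pooled and read out together.
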