Features (pLannotate 1.2.2; 17 found; start..end, strand, type, name):
      2..55      +  CDS            lacI (fragment): lac repressor; lacI; The lac repressor binds to the lac operator to inhibit transcription in E. coli. This inhibition can be relieved by adding lactose or isopropyl-β-D-thiogalactopyranoside (IPTG).
    388..443     -  polyA_signal   β-globin poly(A) signal: rabbit β-globin polyadenylation signal (Gil and Proudfoot, 1987)
    518..640     -  CDS            HBB: HBB_COLGU - Experimental evidence at transcript level: Swiss-Prot protein existence level 2. Involved in oxygen transport from the lung to the various peripheral tissues. From Colobus guereza (Mantled guereza) (Eastern black-and-white colobus monkey).
    644..1216    -  intron         β-globin intron: intron from rabbit β-globin gene
   1312..1343    -  misc_feature   MCS (fragment): pUC18/19 multiple cloning site
   1437..1475    -  promoter       minimal CMV promoter: human cytomegalovirus (CMV) immediate early promoter
   1493..1708    -  protein_bind   tetracycline response element (fragment): contains seven copies of the tetracycline operator tetO tetracycline repressor TetR
   1708..1753    +  promoter       TRE3GV promoter (fragment): 3rd-generation Tet-responsive promoter that can be activated by binding of Tet-On® 3G, optimized for retroviral and lentiviral vectors
   1829..1856    +  misc_feature   MCS (fragment): pBluescript multiple cloning site
   1861..2580    +  CDS            EGFP: the original enhanced GFP (Yang et al., 1996) mammalian codon-optimized
   2591..2613    +  misc_feature   MCS (fragment): pBluescript multiple cloning site
   2627..2761    -  polyA_signal   SV40 poly(A) signal: SV40 polyadenylation signal
   2784..2867    -  CDS            large T antigen (fragment): large T antigen from SV40 (simian virus 40)
   2861..3091    -  CDS            str (fragment): STR_KLEPN - Protein inferred from homology: Swiss-Prot protein existence level 3. The aminoglycoside phosphotransferases achieve inactivation of their antibiotic substrates by phosphorylation. From Klebsiella pneumoniae.
   3210..3314    +  promoter       AmpR promoter: bla
   3315..4175    +  CDS            AmpR: β-lactamase; bla; confers resistance to ampicillin, carbenicillin, and related antibiotics
   4346..4934    +  rep_origin     ori: high-copy-number ColE1/pMB1/pBR322/pUC origin of replication
>Addgene plasmid #202975 | Salsa-BC134-P2D2 | addgene full sequence | sequence record 421334 | Addgene NGS Result
AGCGCCCAATACGCAAACCGCCTCTCCCCGCGCGTTGGCCGATTCATTAATGCAGTCGAGGGATCTCCAT
AAGAGAAGAGGGACAGCTATGACTGGGAGTAGTCAGGAGAGGAGGAAAAATCTGGCTAGTAAAACATGTA
AGGAAAATTTTAGGGATGTTAAAGAAAAAAATAACACAAAACAAAATATAAAAAAAATCTAACCTCAAGT
CAAGGCTTTTCTATGGAATAAGGAATGGACAGCAGGGGGCTGTTTCATATACTGATGACCTCTTTATAGC
CAACCTTTGTTCATGGCAGCCAGCATATGGGCATATGTTGCCAAACTCTAAACCAAATACTCATTCTGAT
GTTTTAAATGATTTGCCCTCCCATATGTCCTTCCGAGTGAGAGACACAAAAAATTCCAACACACTATTGC
AATGAAAATAAATTTCCTTTATTAGCCAGAAGTCAGATGCTCAAGGGGCTTCATGATGTCCCCATAATTT
TTGGCAGAGGGAAAAAGATCGATCTCAGTGGTATTTGTGAGCCAGGGCATTGGCCACACCAGCCACCACC
TTCTGATAGGCAGCCTGCACCTGAGGAGTGAATTCTTTGCCAAAATGATGAGACAGCACAACAACCAGCA
CGTTGCCCAGGAGCTGTAGGAAAGAGAAGAAGGCATGAACATGGTTAGCAGAGGGGCCCGGTTTGGACTC
AGAGTATTTTATCCTCATCTCAAACAGTGTATATCATTGTAACCATAAAGAGAAAGGCAGGATGATGACC
AGGGTGTAGTTGTTTCTACCAATAAGAATATTTCCACGCCAGCCAGAATTTATATGCAGAAATATTCTAC
CTTATCATTTAATTATAACAATTGTTCTCTAAAACTGTGCTGAAGTACAATATAATATACCCTGATTGCC
TTGAAAAAAAAGTGATTAGAGAAAGTACTTACAATCTGACAAATAAACAAAAGTGAATTTAAAAATTCGT
TACAAATGCAAGCTAAAGTTTAACGAAAAAGTTACAGAAAATGAAAAGAAAATAAGAGGAGACAATGGTT
GTCAACAGAGTAGAAAGTGAAAGAAACAAAATTATCATGAGGGTCCATGGTGATACAAGGGACATCTTCC
CATTCTAAACAACACCCTGAAAACTTTGCCCCCTCCATATAACATGAATTTTACAATAGCGAAAAAGAAA
GAACAATCAAGGGTCCCCAAACTCACCCTGAAGTTCTCAGCTCTAGAGATATCGTCGAGGCCGCGCTAGC
GTTTAAACTGTCGACCTTAATTAAGAGATCTGCTCGAGGCGCGTCAGCTGACTAGAGGATCCCCGGGTAC
CGAGCTCGAATTCGGGGCCGCGGAGGCTGGATCGGTCCCGGTGTCTTCTATGGAGGTCAAAACAGCGTGG
ATGGCGTCTCCAGGCGATCTGACGGTTCACTAAACGAGCTCTGCTTATATAGGCCTCCCACCGTACACGC
CTACCTCGACCCGGGTACCGAGCTCGACTTTCACTTTTCTCTATCACTGATAGGGAGTGGTAAACTCGAC
TTTCACTTTTCTCTATCACTGATAGGGAGTGGTAAACTCGACTTTCACTTTTCTCTATCACTGATAGGGA
GTGGTAAACTCGACTTTCACTTTTCTCTATCACTGATAGGGAGTGGTAAACTCGACTTTCACTTTTCTCT
ATCACTGATAGGGAGTGGTAAACTCGACCTATATAAGCAGAGCTCGTTTAGTGAACCGTCAGATCGCCTG
GAGACGCCATCCACGCTGTTTTGACCTCCATAGAAGACACCGGGACCGATCCAGCCTCCGCGGCCCCGAA
TTCCTGCAGCGGCCGCTCTAGAACTAGTGGATCCCCGCGGATGGTGAGCAAGGGCGAGGAGCTGTTCACC
GGGGTGGTGCCCATCCTGGTCGAGCTGGACGGCGACGTAAACGGCCACAAGTTCAGCGTGTCCGGCGAGG
GCGAGGGCGATGCCACCTACGGCAAGCTGACCCTGAAGTTCATCTGCACCACCGGCAAGCTGCCCGTGCC
CTGGCCCACCCTCGTGACCACCCTGACCTACGGCGTGCAGTGCTTCAGCCGCTACCCCGACCACATGAAG
CAGCACGACTTCTTCAAGTCCGCCATGCCCGAAGGCTACGTCCAGGAGCGCACCATCTTCTTCAAGGACG
ACGGCAACTACAAGACCCGCGCCGAGGTGAAGTTCGAGGGCGACACCCTGGTGAACCGCATCGAGCTGAA
GGGCATCGACTTCAAGGAGGACGGCAACATCCTGGGGCACAAGCTGGAGTACAACTACAACAGCCACAAC
GTCTATATCATGGCCGACAAGCAGAAGAACGGCATCAAGGTGAACTTCAAGATCCGCCACAACATCGAGG
ACGGCAGCGTGCAGCTCGCCGACCACTACCAGCAGAACACCCCCATCGGCGACGGCCCCGTGCTGCTGCC
CGACAACCACTACCTGAGCACCCAGTCCGCCCTGAGCAAAGACCCCAACGAGAAGCGCGATCACATGGTC
CTGCTGGAGTTCGTGACCGCCGCCGGGATCACTCTCGGCATGGACGAGCTGTACAAGTAAGACCCCAACT
GAATTCGATATCAAGCTTGTCGACCTAGTTCTAGAGGATCCAGACATGATAAGATACATTGATGAGTTTG
GACAAACCACAACTAGAATGCAGTGAAAAAAATGCTTTATTTGTGAAATTTGTGATGCTATTGCTTTATT
TGTAACCATTATAAGCTGCAATAAACAAGTTAACAACAACAATTGCATTCATTTTATGTTTCAGGTTCAG
GGGGAGGTGTGGGAGGTTTTTTAAAGCAAGTAAAACCTCTACAAATGTGGTATGGCTGATTATGATCCTG
CAAGCCTCGTCGTCCTGGCCGGACCACGCTATCTGTGCAAGGTCCCCGGCCCCGGACGCGCGCTCCATGA
GCAGAGCGCCCGCCGCCGAGGCGAAGACTCGGGCGGCGCCCTGCCCGTCCCACCAGGTCAACAGGCGGTA
ACCGGCCTCTTCATCGGGAATGCGCGCGACCTTCAGCATCGCCGGCATGTCCCCCTGGCGGACGGGAAGT
ATCCAGCTCGACCAAGCTGGCCGCGTCGAGTGAAGACGAAAGGGCCTCGTGATACGCCTATTTTTATAGG
TTAATGTCATGATAATAATGGTTTCTTAGACGTCAGGTGGCACTTTTCGGGGAAATGTGCGCGGAACCCC
TATTTGTTTATTTTTCTAAATACATTCAAATATGTATCCGCTCATGAGACAATAACCCTGATAAATGCTT
CAATAATATTGAAAAAGGAAGAGTATGAGTATTCAACATTTCCGTGTCGCCCTTATTCCCTTTTTTGCGG
CATTTTGCCTTCCTGTTTTTGCTCACCCAGAAACGCTGGTGAAAGTAAAAGATGCTGAAGATCAGTTGGG
TGCACGAGTGGGTTACATCGAACTGGATCTCAACAGCGGTAAGATCCTTGAGAGTTTTCGCCCCGAAGAA
CGTTTTCCAATGATGAGCACTTTTAAAGTTCTGCTATGTGGCGCGGTATTATCCCGTGTTGACGCCGGGC
AAGAGCAACTCGGTCGCCGCATACACTATTCTCAGAATGACTTGGTTGAGTACTCACCAGTCACAGAAAA
GCATCTTACGGATGGCATGACAGTAAGAGAATTATGCAGTGCTGCCATAACCATGAGTGATAACACTGCG
GCCAACTTACTTCTGACAACGATCGGAGGACCGAAGGAGCTAACCGCTTTTTTGCACAACATGGGGGATC
ATGTAACTCGCCTTGATCGTTGGGAACCGGAGCTGAATGAAGCCATACCAAACGACGAGCGTGACACCAC
GATGCCTGTAGCAATGGCAACAACGTTGCGCAAACTATTAACTGGCGAACTACTTACTCTAGCTTCCCGG
CAACAATTAATAGACTGGATGGAGGCGGATAAAGTTGCAGGACCACTTCTGCGCTCGGCCCTTCCGGCTG
GCTGGTTTATTGCTGATAAATCTGGAGCCGGTGAGCGTGGGTCTCGCGGTATCATTGCAGCACTGGGGCC
AGATGGTAAGCCCTCCCGTATCGTAGTTATCTACACGACGGGGAGTCAGGCAACTATGGATGAACGAAAT
AGACAGATCGCTGAGATAGGTGCCTCACTGATTAAGCATTGGTAACTGTCAGACCAAGTTTACTCATATA
TACTTTAGATTGATTTAAAACTTCATTTTTAATTTAAAAGGATCTAGGTGAAGATCCTTTTTGATAATCT
CATGACCAAAATCCCTTAACGTGAGTTTTCGTTCCACTGAGCGTCAGACCCCGTAGAAAAGATCAAAGGA
TCTTCTTGAGATCCTTTTTTTCTGCGCGTAATCTGCTGCTTGCAAACAAAAAAACCACCGCTACCAGCGG
TGGTTTGTTTGCCGGATCAAGAGCTACCAACTCTTTTTCCGAAGGTAACTGGCTTCAGCAGAGCGCAGAT
ACCAAATACTGTTCTTCTAGTGTAGCCGTAGTTAGGCCACCACTTCAAGAACTCTGTAGCACCGCCTACA
TACCTCGCTCTGCTAATCCTGTTACCAGTGGCTGCTGCCAGTGGCGATAAGTCGTGTCTTACCGGGTTGG
ACTCAAGACGATAGTTACCGGATAAGGCGCAGCGGTCGGGCTGAACGGGGGGTTCGTGCACACAGCCCAG
CTTGGAGCGAACGACCTACACCGAACTGAGATACCTACAGCGTGAGCTATGAGAAAGCGCCACGCTTCCC
GAAGGGAGAAAGGCGGACAGGTATCCGGTAAGCGGCAGGGTCGGAACAGGAGAGCGCACGAGGGAGCTTC
CAGGGGGAAACGCCTGGTATCTTTATAGTCCTGTCGGGTTTCGCCACCTCTGACTTGAGCGTCGATTTTT
GTGATGCTCGTCAGGGGGGCGGAGCCTATGGAAAAACGCCAGCAACGCGGCCTTTTTACGGTTCCTGGCC
TTTTGCTGGCCTTTTGCTCACATGTTCTTTCCTGCGTTATCCCCTGATTCTGTGGATAACCGTATTACCG
CCTTTGAGTGAGCTGATACCGCTCGCCGCAGCCGAACGACCGAGCGCAGCGAGTCAGTGAGCGAGGAAGC
GGAAG
