>Addgene plasmid #202975 | Salsa-BC134-P2D2 | depositor partial sequence | sequence record 393848 | BC134
GACCCCAACT
